>Addgene plasmid #223286 | pHR myc-MBP-SspB-iRFP-NLS | addgene full sequence | sequence record 442283 | Addgene NGS Result
CTGGCTGTGGAAAGATACCTAAAGGATCAACAGCTCCTGGGGATTTGGGGTTGCTCTGGAAAACTCATTT
GCACCACTGCTGTGCCTTGGAATGCTAGTTGGAGTAATAAATCTCTGGAACAGATTTGGAATCACACGAC
CTGGATGGAGTGGGACAGAGAAATTAACAATTACACAAGCTTAATACACTCCTTAATTGAAGAATCGCAA
AACCAGCAAGAAAAGAATGAACAAGAATTATTGGAATTAGATAAATGGGCAAGTTTGTGGAATTGGTTTA
ACATAACAAATTGGCTGTGGTATATAAAATTATTCATAATGATAGTAGGAGGCTTGGTAGGTTTAAGAAT
AGTTTTTGCTGTACTTTCTATAGTGAATAGAGTTAGGCAGGGATATTCACCATTATCGTTTCAGACCCAC
CTCCCAACCCCGAGGGGACCCGACAGGCCCGAAGGAATAGAAGAAGAAGGTGGAGAGAGAGACAGAGACA
GATCCATTCGATTAGTGAACGGATCTCGACGGTATCGCCAAATGGCAGTATTCATCCACAATTTTAAAAG
AAAAGGGGGGATTGGGGGGTACAGTGCAGGGGAAAGAATAGTAGACATAATAGCAACAGACATACAAACT
AAAGAATTACAAAAACAAATTACAAAAATTCAAAATTTTCGGGTTTATTACAGGGACAGCAGAGATCCAG
TTTGGATCGATAAGCTTGATATCGAATTCCTGCAGCCCCGATAAAATAAAAGATTTTATTTAGTCTCCAG
AAAAAGGGGGGAATGAAAGACCCCACCTGTAGGTTTGGCAAGCTAGCTGCAGTAACGCCATTTTGCAAGG
CATGGAAAAATACCAAACCAAGAATAGAGAAGTTCAGATCAAGGGCGGGTACATGAAAATAGCTAACGTT
GGGCCAAACAGGATATCTGCGGTGAGCAGTTTCGGCCCCGGCCCGGGGCCAAGAACAGATGGTCACCGCA
GTTTCGGCCCCGGCCCGAGGCCAAGAACAGATGGTCCCCAGATATGGCCCAACCCTCAGCAGTTTCTTAA
GACCCATCAGATGTTTCCAGGCTCCCCCAAGGACCTGAAATGACCCTGCGCCTTATTTGAATTAACCAAT
CAGCCTGCTTCTCGCTTCTGTTCGCGCGCTTCTGCTTCCCGAGCTCTATAAAAGAGCTCACAACCCCTCA
CTCGGCGCGCCAGTCCTCCGACAGACTGAGTCGCCCGGGGGGGATCTGGAGCTCTCGAGAATTCTCACGC
GTCAAGTGGAGCAAGGCAGGTGGACAGTGGATCCGCCACCATGGAACAAAAACTCATCTCAGAAGAGGAT
CTGGGAGGAGGGTCTAAAATCGAAGAAGGTAAACTGGTAATCTGGATTAACGGCGATAAAGGCTATAACG
GTCTCGCTGAAGTCGGTAAGAAATTCGAGAAAGATACCGGAATTAAAGTCACCGTTGAGCATCCGGATAA
ACTGGAAGAGAAATTCCCACAGGTTGCGGCAACTGGCGATGGCCCTGACATTATCTTCTGGGCACACGAC
CGCTTTGGTGGCTACGCTCAATCTGGCCTGTTGGCTGAAATCACCCCGGACAAAGCGTTCCAGGACAAGC
TGTATCCGTTTACCTGGGATGCCGTACGTTACAACGGCAAGCTGATTGCTTACCCGATCGCTGTTGAAGC
GTTATCGCTGATTTATAACAAAGATCTGCTGCCGAACCCGCCAAAAACCTGGGAAGAGATCCCGGCGCTG
GATAAAGAACTGAAAGCGAAAGGTAAGAGCGCGCTGATGTTCAACCTGCAAGAACCGTACTTCACCTGGC
CGCTGATTGCTGCTGACGGGGGTTATGCGTTCAAGTATGAAAACGGCAAGTACGACATTAAAGACGTGGG
CGTGGATAACGCTGGCGCGAAAGCGGGTCTGACCTTCCTGGTTGACCTGATTAAAAACAAACACATGAAT
GCAGACACCGATTACTCCATCGCAGAAGCTGCCTTTAATAAAGGCGAAACAGCGATGACCATCAACGGCC
CGTGGGCATGGTCCAACATCGACACCAGCAAAGTGAATTATGGTGTAACGGTACTGCCGACCTTCAAGGG
TCAACCATCCAAACCGTTCGTTGGCGTGCTGAGCGCAGGTATTAACGCCGCCAGTCCGAACAAAGAGCTG
GCAAAAGAGTTCCTCGAAAACTATCTGCTGACTGATGAAGGTCTGGAAGCGGTTAATAAAGACAAACCGC
TGGGTGCCGTAGCGCTGAAGTCTTACGAGGAAGAGTTGGTGAAAGATCCGCGTATTGCCGCCACTATGGA
AAACGCCCAGAAAGGTGAAATCATGCCGAACATCCCGCAGATGTCCGCTTTCTGGTATGCCGTGCGTACT
GCGGTGATCAACGCCGCCAGCGGTCGTCAGACTGTCGATGAAGCCCTGAAAGACGCGCAGACTTCCGGAC
TCAGATCTCGAGCTCAAGCTTCGAACGAATTCGGCATTGATCTGAGCGGCCTGACCCTGCAGGAATTCAG
CTCCCCGAAACGCCCTAAGCTGCTGCGTGAATATTACGATTGGCTGGTTGATAACAGCTTTACCCCATAT
CTGGTGGTGGATGCCACATACCTGGGCGTGAACGTGCCCGTGGAGTATGTGAAAGACGGTCAGATCGTGC
TGAATCTGTCTGCAAGTGCGACCGGCAACCTGCAACTGACAAATGATTTTATCCAGTTCAACGCCCGCTT
TAAGGGCGTGTCTCGTGAACTGTATATCCCGATGGGTGCCGCTCTGGCCATTTACGCTCGCGAGAACGGC
GATGGTGTGATGTTCGAACCAGAAGAAATCTATGACGAGCTGAATATTGGTATGTCGGTACCGCTGACTA
CCTCAGCATTCGGCCACGCGTTTCTGGCTAACTGTGAACGCGAGCAGATCCACCTGGCGGGCTCCATTCA
GCCGCACGGTATCCTGCTGGCTGTGAAAGAGCCGGACAACGTGGTGATCCAGGCTTCTATTAACGCTGCG
GAGTTCCTGAACACCAACTCTGTTGTTGGCCGTCCGCTGCGTGACCTGGGCGGCGATCTGCCTTTGCAGA
TCCTGCCGCACCTGAACGGCCCGCTGCACCTGGCTCCGATGACCCTGCGTTGTACCGTGGGTTCTCCGCC
GCGTCGTGTGGACTGTACCATTCATCGTCCGTCTAACGGCGGCCTGATCGTAGAACTGGAACCAGCAACC
AAGACCACTAACATTGCGCCGGCTCTGGACGGTGCGTTTCATCGTATCACTTCTTCATCCTCCCTGATGG
GCCTGTGTGACGAAACCGCGACTATTATCCGTGAGATTACTGGCTACGACCGTGTGATGGTAGTACGTTT
CGATGAAGAGGGTAATGGCGAAATTCTGTCCGAACGTCGTCGTGCGGACCTGGAAGCGTTCCTGGGTAAC
CGCTACCCGGCGTCTACTATTCCGCAGATCGCTCGTCGCCTGTACGAACATAACCGTGTTCGCCTGCTGG
TAGATGTGAACTATACTCCGGTTCCGCTACAGCCGCGCATCAGCCCGCTGAACGGTCGTGATCTGGATAT
GTCCCTGTCTTGCCTGCGCTCTATGTCCCCGATCCACCAGAAATACATGCAGGACATGGGCGTTGGCGCG
ACCCTGGTTTGCTCTCTGATGGTGTCTGGTCGTCTGTGGGGTCTGATCGCTTGCCACCACTACGAACCGC
GCTTCGTTCCGTTCCACATTCGCGCTGCTGGCGAAGCGCTGGCGGAAACTTGTGCGATCCGCATCGCGAC
GCTGGAGAGCTTTGCACAGTCTCAGTCCAAAGGTGGATCCGGTCCTGCTGCCAAGAGGGTCAAGTTGGAC
TAGGCGGCCGCAACTCCCACCTGCAACATGCGTGACTGACTGAGGCCGCGACTCTAGAGTCGACCTGCAG
GCATGCAAGCTTGATATCAAGCTTATCGATAATCAACCTCTGGATTACAAAATTTGTGAAAGATTGACTG
GTATTCTTAACTATGTTGCTCCTTTTACGCTATGTGGATACGCTGCTTTAATGCCTTTGTATCATGCTAT
TGCTTCCCGTATGGCTTTCATTTTCTCCTCCTTGTATAAATCCTGGTTGCTGTCTCTTTATGAGGAGTTG
TGGCCCGTTGTCAGGCAACGTGGCGTGGTGTGCACTGTGTTTGCTGACGCAACCCCCACTGGTTGGGGCA
TTGCCACCACCTGTCAGCTCCTTTCCGGGACTTTCGCTTTCCCCCTCCCTATTGCCACGGCGGAACTCAT
CGCCGCCTGCCTTGCCCGCTGCTGGACAGGGGCTCGGCTGTTGGGCACTGACAATTCCGTGGTGTTGTCG
GGGAAATCATCGTCCTTTCCTTGGCTGCTCGCCTGTGTTGCCACCTGGATTCTGCGCGGGACGTCCTTCT
GCTACGTCCCTTCGGCCCTCAATCCAGCGGACCTTCCTTCCCGCGGCCTGCTGCCGGCTCTGCGGCCTCT
TCCGCGTCTTCGCCTTCGCCCTCAGACGAGTCGGATCTCCCTTTGGGCCGCCTCCCCGCATCGATACCGT
CGACCTCGAGGGAATTAATTCGAGCTCGGTACCTTTAAGACCAATGACTTACAAGGCAGCTGTAGATCTT
AGCCACTTTTTAAAAGAAAAGGGGGGACTGGAAGGGCTAATTCACTCCCAACGAAGACAAGATCTGCTTT
TTGCTTGTACTGGGTCTCTCTGGTTAGACCAGATCTGAGCCTGGGAGCTCTCTGGCTAACTAGGGAACCC
ACTGCTTAAGCCTCAATAAAGCTTGCCTTGAGTGCTTCAAGTAGTGTGTGCCCGTCTGTTGTGTGACTCT
GGTAACTAGAGATCCCTCAGACCCTTTTAGTCAGTGTGGAAAATCTCTAGCAGCATCTAGAATTAATTCC
GTGTATTCTATAGTGTCACCTAAATCGTATGTGTATGATACATAAGGTTATGTATTAATTGTAGCCGCGT
TCTAACGACAATATGTACAAGCCTAATTGTGTAGCATCTGGCTTACTGAAGCAGACCCTATCATCTCTCT
CGTAAACTGCCGTCAGAGTCGGTTTGGTTGGACGAACCTTCTGAGTTTCTGGTAACGCCGTCCCGCACCC
GGAAATGGTCAGCGAACCAATCAGCAGGGTCATCGCTAGCCAGATCCTCTACGCCGGACGCATCGTGGCC
GGCATCACCGGCGCCACAGGTGCGGTTGCTGGCGCCTATATCGCCGACATCACCGATGGGGAAGATCGGG
CTCGCCACTTCGGGCTCATGAGCGCTTGTTTCGGCGTGGGTATGGTGGCAGGCCCCGTGGCCGGGGGACT
GTTGGGCGCCATCTCCTTGCATGCACCATTCCTTGCGGCGGCGGTGCTCAACGGCCTCAACCTACTACTG
GGCTGCTTCCTAATGCAGGAGTCGCATAAGGGAGAGCGTCGAATGGTGCACTCTCAGTACAATCTGCTCT
GATGCCGCATAGTTAAGCCAGCCCCGACACCCGCCAACACCCGCTGACGCGCCCTGACGGGCTTGTCTGC
TCCCGGCATCCGCTTACAGACAAGCTGTGACCGTCTCCGGGAGCTGCATGTGTCAGAGGTTTTCACCGTC
ATCACCGAAACGCGCGAGACGAAAGGGCCTCGTGATACGCCTATTTTTATAGGTTAATGTCATGATAATA
ATGGTTTCTTAGACGTCAGGTGGCACTTTTCGGGGAAATGTGCGCGGAACCCCTATTTGTTTATTTTTCT
AAATACATTCAAATATGTATCCGCTCATGAGACAATAACCCTGATAAATGCTTCAATAATATTGAAAAAG
GAAGAGTATGAGTATTCAACATTTCCGTGTCGCCCTTATTCCCTTTTTTGCGGCATTTTGCCTTCCTGTT
TTTGCTCACCCAGAAACGCTGGTGAAAGTAAAAGATGCTGAAGATCAGTTGGGTGCACGAGTGGGTTACA
TCGAACTGGATCTCAACAGCGGTAAGATCCTTGAGAGTTTTCGCCCCGAAGAACGTTTTCCAATGATGAG
CACTTTTAAAGTTCTGCTATGTGGCGCGGTATTATCCCGTATTGACGCCGGGCAAGAGCAACTCGGTCGC
CGCATACACTATTCTCAGAATGACTTGGTTGAGTACTCACCAGTCACAGAAAAGCATCTTACGGATGGCA
TGACAGTAAGAGAATTATGCAGTGCTGCCATAACCATGAGTGATAACACTGCGGCCAACTTACTTCTGAC
AACGATCGGAGGACCGAAGGAGCTAACCGCTTTTTTGCACAACATGGGGGATCATGTAACTCGCCTTGAT
CGTTGGGAACCGGAGCTGAATGAAGCCATACCAAACGACGAGCGTGACACCACGATGCCTGTAGCAATGG
CAACAACGTTGCGCAAACTATTAACTGGCGAACTACTTACTCTAGCTTCCCGGCAACAATTAATAGACTG
GATGGAGGCGGATAAAGTTGCAGGACCACTTCTGCGCTCGGCCCTTCCGGCTGGCTGGTTTATTGCTGAT
AAATCTGGAGCCGGTGAGCGTGGGTCTCGCGGTATCATTGCAGCACTGGGGCCAGATGGTAAGCCCTCCC
GTATCGTAGTTATCTACACGACGGGGAGTCAGGCAACTATGGATGAACGAAATAGACAGATCGCTGAGAT
AGGTGCCTCACTGATTAAGCATTGGTAACTGTCAGACCAAGTTTACTCATATATACTTTAGATTGATTTA
AAACTTCATTTTTAATTTAAAAGGATCTAGGTGAAGATCCTTTTTGATAATCTCATGACCAAAATCCCTT
AACGTGAGTTTTCGTTCCACTGAGCGTCAGACCCCGTAGAAAAGATCAAAGGATCTTCTTGAGATCCTTT
TTTTCTGCGCGTAATCTGCTGCTTGCAAACAAAAAAACCACCGCTACCAGCGGTGGTTTGTTTGCCGGAT
CAAGAGCTACCAACTCTTTTTCCGAAGGTAACTGGCTTCAGCAGAGCGCAGATACCAAATACTGTTCTTC
TAGTGTAGCCGTAGTTAGGCCACCACTTCAAGAACTCTGTAGCACCGCCTACATACCTCGCTCTGCTAAT
CCTGTTACCAGTGGCTGCTGCCAGTGGCGATAAGTCGTGTCTTACCGGGTTGGACTCAAGACGATAGTTA
CCGGATAAGGCGCAGCGGTCGGGCTGAACGGGGGGTTCGTGCACACAGCCCAGCTTGGAGCGAACGACCT
ACACCGAACTGAGATACCTACAGCGTGAGCTATGAGAAAGCGCCACGCTTCCCGAAGGGAGAAAGGCGGA
CAGGTATCCGGTAAGCGGCAGGGTCGGAACAGGAGAGCGCACGAGGGAGCTTCCAGGGGGAAACGCCTGG
TATCTTTATAGTCCTGTCGGGTTTCGCCACCTCTGACTTGAGCGTCGATTTTTGTGATGCTCGTCAGGGG
GGCGGAGCCTATGGAAAAACGCCAGCAACGCGGCCTTTTTACGGTTCCTGGCCTTTTGCTGGCCTTTTGC
TCACATGTTCTTTCCTGCGTTATCCCCTGATTCTGTGGATAACCGTATTACCGCCTTTGAGTGAGCTGAT
ACCGCTCGCCGCAGCCGAACGACCGAGCGCAGCGAGTCAGTGAGCGAGGAAGCGGAAGAGCGCCCAATAC
GCAAACCGCCTCTCCCCGCGCGTTGGCCGATTCATTAATGCAGCTGTGGAATGTGTGTCAGTTAGGGTGT
GGAAAGTCCCCAGGCTCCCCAGCAGGCAGAAGTATGCAAAGCATGCATCTCAATTAGTCAGCAACCAGGT
GTGGAAAGTCCCCAGGCTCCCCAGCAGGCAGAAGTATGCAAAGCATGCATCTCAATTAGTCAGCAACCAT
AGTCCCGCCCCTAACTCCGCCCATCCCGCCCCTAACTCCGCCCAGTTCCGCCCATTCTCCGCCCCATGGC
TGACTAATTTTTTTTATTTATGCAGAGGCCGAGGCCGCCTCGGCCTCTGAGCTATTCCAGAAGTAGTGAG
GAGGCTTTTTTGGAGGCCTAGGCTTTTGCAAAAAGCTTGGACACAAGACAGGCTTGCGAGATATGTTTGA
GAATACCACTTTATCCCGCGTCAGGGAGAGGCAGTGCGTAAAAAGACGCGGACTCATGTGAAATACTGGT
TTTTAGTGCGCCAGATCTCTATAATCTCGCGCAACCTATTTTCCCCTCGAACACTTTTTAAGCCGTAGAT
AAACAGGCTGGGACACTTCACATGAGCGAAAAATACATCGTCACCTGGGACATGTTGCAGATCCATGCAC
GTAAACTCGCAATCCGACTGATGCCTTCTGAACAATGGAAAGGCATTATTGCCGTAAGCCGTGGCGGTCT
GTACCGGGTGCGTTACTGGCGCGTGAACTGGGTATTCGTCATGTCGATACCGTTTGTATTTCCAGCTACG
ATCACGACAACCAGCGCGAGCTTAAAGTGCTGAAACGCGCAGAAGGCGATGGCGAAGGCTTCATCGTTAT
TGATGACCTGGTGGATACCGGTGGTACTGCGGTTGCGATTCGTGAAATGTATCCAAAAGCGCACTTTGTC
ACCATCTTCGCAAAACCGGCTGGTCGTCCGCTGGTTGATGACTATGTTGTTGATATCCCGCAAGATACCT
GGATTGAACAGCCGTGGGATATGGGCGTCGTATTCGTCCCGCCAATCTCCGGTCGCTAATCTTTTCAACG
CCTGGCACTGCCGGGCGTTGTTCTTTTTAACTTCAGGCGGGTTACAATAGTTTCCAGTAAGTATTCTGGA
GGCTGCATCCATGACACAGGCAAACCTGAGCGAAACCCTGTTCAAACCCCGCTTTAAACATCCTGAAACC
TCGACGCTAGTCCGCCGCTTTAATCACGGCGCACAACCGCCTGTGCAGTCGGCCCTTGATGGTAAAACCA
TCCCTCACTGGTATCGCATGATTAACCGTCTGATGTGGATCTGGCGCGGCATTGACCCACGCGAAATCCT
CGACGTCCAGGCACGTATTGTGATGAGCGATGCCGAACGTACCGACGATGATTTATACGATACGGTGATT
GGCTACCGTGGCGGCAACTGGATTTATGAGTGGGCCCCGGATCTTTGTGAAGGAACCTTACTTCTGTGGT
GTGACATAATTGGACAAACTACCTACAGAGATTTAAAGCTCTAAGGTAAATATAAAATTTTTAAGTGTAT
AATGTGTTAAACTACTGATTCTAATTGTTTGTGTATTTTAGATTCCAACCTATGGAACTGATGAATGGGA
GCAGTGGTGGAATGCCTTTAATGAGGAAAACCTGTTTTGCTCAGAAGAAATGCCATCTAGTGATGATGAG
GCTACTGCTGACTCTCAACATTCTACTCCTCCAAAAAAGAAGAGAAAGGTAGAAGACCCCAAGGACTTTC
CTTCAGAATTGCTAAGTTTTTTGAGTCATGCTGTGTTTAGTAATAGAACTCTTGCTTGCTTTGCTATTTA
CACCACAAAGGAAAAAGCTGCACTGCTATACAAGAAAATTATGGAAAAATATTCTGTAACCTTTATAAGT
AGGCATAACAGTTATAATCATAACATACTGTTTTTTCTTACTCCACACAGGCATAGAGTGTCTGCTATTA
ATAACTATGCTCAAAAATTGTGTACCTTTAGCTTTTTAATTTGTAAAGGGGTTAATAAGGAATATTTGAT
GTATAGTGCCTTGACTAGAGATCATAATCAGCCATACCACATTTGTAGAGGTTTTACTTGCTTTAAAAAA
CCTCCCACACCTCCCCCTGAACCTGAAACATAAAATGAATGCAATTGTTGTTGTTAACTTGTTTATTGCA
GCTTATAATGGTTACAAATAAAGCAATAGCATCACAAATTTCACAAATAAAGCATTTTTTTCACTGCATT
CTAGTTGTGGTTTGTCCAAACTCATCAATGTATCTTATCATGTCTGGATCAACTGGATAACTCAAGCTAA
CCAAAATCATCCCAAACTTCCCACCCCATACCCTATTACCACTGCCAATTACCTGTGGTTTCATTTACTC
TAAACCTGTGATTCCTCTGAATTATTTTCATTTTAAAGAAATTGTATTTGTTAAATATGTACTACAAACT
TAGTAGTTGGAAGGGCTAATTCACTCCCAAAGAAGACAAGATATCCTTGATCTGTGGATCTACCACACAC
AAGGCTACTTCCCTGATTAGCAGAACTACACACCAGGGCCAGGGGTCAGATATCCACTGACCTTTGGATG
GTGCTACAAGCTAGTACCAGTTGAGCCAGATAAGGTAGAAGAGGCCAATAAAGGAGAGAACACCAGCTTG
TTACACCCTGTGAGCCTGCATGGGATGGATGACCCGGAGAGAGAAGTGTTAGAGTGGAGGTTTGACAGCC
GCCTAGCATTTCATCACGTGGCCCGAGAGCTGCATCCGGAGTACTTCAAGAACTGCTGATATCGAGCTTG
CTACAAGGGACTTTCCGCTGGGGACTTTCCAGGGAGGCGTGGCCTGGGCGGGACTGGGGAGTGGCGAGCC
CTCAGATCCTGCATATAAGCAGCTGCTTTTTGCCTGTACTGGGTCTCTCTGGTTAGACCAGATCTGAGCC
TGGGAGCTCTCTGGCTAACTAGGGAACCCACTGCTTAAGCCTCAATAAAGCTTGCCTTGAGTGCTTCAAG
TAGTGTGTGCCCGTCTGTTGTGTGACTCTGGTAACTAGAGATCCCTCAGACCCTTTTAGTCAGTGTGGAA
AATCTCTAGCAGTGGCGCCCGAACAGGGACTTGAAAGCGAAAGGGAAACCAGAGGAGCTCTCTCGACGCA
GGACTCGGCTTGCTGAAGCGCGCACGGCAAGAGGCGAGGGGCGGCGACTGGTGAGTACGCCAAAAATTTT
GACTAGCGGAGGCTAGAAGGAGAGAGATGGGTGCGAGAGCGTCAGTATTAAGCGGGGGAGAATTAGATCG
CGATGGGAAAAAATTCGGTTAAGGCCAGGGGGAAAGAAAAAATATAAATTAAAACATATAGTATGGGCAA
GCAGGGAGCTAGAACGATTCGCAGTTAATCCTGGCCTGTTAGAAACATCAGAAGGCTGTAGACAAATACT
GGGACAGCTACAACCATCCCTTCAGACAGGATCAGAAGAACTTAGATCATTATATAATACAGTAGCAACC
CTCTATTGTGTGCATCAAAGGATAGAGATAAAAGACACCAAGGAAGCTTTAGACAAGATAGAGGAAGAGC
AAAACAAAAGTAAGACCACCGCACAGCAAGCGGCCGGCCGCTGATCTTCAGACCTGGAGGAGGAGATATG
AGGGACAATTGGAGAAGTGAATTATATAAATATAAAGTAGTAAAAATTGAACCATTAGGAGTAGCACCCA
CCAAGGCAAAGAGAAGAGTGGTGCAGAGAGAAAAAAGAGCAGTGGGAATAGGAGCTTTGTTCCTTGGGTT
CTTGGGAGCAGCAGGAAGCACTATGGGCGCAGCGTCAATGACGCTGACGGTACAGGCCAGACAATTATTG
TCTGGTATAGTGCAGCAGCAGAACAATTTGCTGAGGGCTATTGAGGCGCAACAGCATCTGTTGCAACTCA
CAGTCTGGGGCATCAAGCAGCTCCAGGCAAGAATC
Features (pLannotate 1.2.2; 37 found; start..end, strand, type, name):
      1..516     +  CDS            env (fragment): ENV_HV1H2 - Experimental evidence at protein level: Swiss-Prot protein existence level 1. [Transmembrane protein gp41]: Acts as a class I viral fusion protein. Under the current model, the protein has at least 3 conformational states: pre-fusion native state, pre-hairpin intermediate state, and post-fusion hairpin state. During fusion of viral and target intracellular membranes, the coiled coil regions (heptad repeats) assume a trimer-of-hairpins structure, positioning the fusion peptide in close proximity to the C-terminal region of the ectodomain. The formation of this structure appears to d
    552..669     +  misc_feature   cPPT/CTS: central polypurine tract and central termination sequence of HIV-1
    706..738     -  misc_feature   MCS (fragment): pBluescript multiple cloning site
    822..1229    +  promoter       SFFV promoter: spleen focus-forming virus long terminal repeat (LTR) promoter
   1346..2443    +  CDS            MBP: maltose binding protein from E. coli; malE (mutated); This version of the gene does not encode a signal sequence, so MBP will remain in the cytosol.
   2444..2475    +  misc_feature   MCS (fragment): multiple cloning site
   2519..2848    +  CDS            sspB (fragment): SSPB_HAEIN - Experimental evidence at protein level: Swiss-Prot protein existence level 1. Also stimulates degradation of the N-terminus of RseA (residues 1-108, alone or in complex with sigma-E) by ClpX-ClpP in a non-ssrA-mediated fashion. From Haemophilus influenzae (strain ATCC 51907 / DSM 11121 / KW20 / Rd).
   2852..3811    +  CDS            mIFP: mIFP is a basic (constitutively fluorescent) near ir fluorescent protein published in 2015, derived from Bradyrhizobium sp.. It has very low acid sensitivity. It requires the cofactor biliverdin for fluorescence.
   3824..3850    +  CDS            c-myc NLS: nuclear localization signal of human c-Myc proto-oncogene (Dang and Lee, 1988)
   3902..3932    +  misc_feature   MCS (fragment): pUC18/19 multiple cloning site
   3933..3951    +  misc_feature   MCS (fragment): pBluescript multiple cloning site
   3951..4539    +  misc_feature   WPRE: woodchuck hepatitis virus posttranscriptional regulatory element
   4540..4562    +  misc_feature   MCS (fragment): pBluescript multiple cloning site
   4579..4647    +  CDS            nef (fragment): NEF_HV1Z2 - Experimental evidence at protein level: Swiss-Prot protein existence level 1. Extracellular Nef protein targets CD4(+) T-lymphocytes for apoptosis by interacting with CXCR4 surface receptors. From Human immunodeficiency virus type 1 group M subtype D (isolate Z2/CDC-Z34) (HIV-1).
   4649..4882    +  LTR            3' LTR (ΔU3): self-inactivating 3' long terminal repeat (LTR) from HIV-1
   4907..4925    -  promoter       SP6 promoter: promoter for bacteriophage SP6 RNA polymerase
   5153..5432    +  CDS            TcR (fragment): tetracycline efflux protein; tet; confers resistance to tetracycline
   5433..5481    -  misc_feature   bom (fragment): basis of mobility region from pBR322
   5583..5618    -  CDS            rop (fragment): Rop protein, which maintains plasmids at low copy number; rop
   5713..5817    +  promoter       AmpR promoter: bla
   5818..6678    +  CDS            AmpR: β-lactamase; bla; confers resistance to ampicillin, carbenicillin, and related antibiotics
   6849..7437    +  rep_origin     ori: high-copy-number ColE1/pMB1/pBR322/pUC origin of replication
   7620..7676    +  CDS            lacI (fragment): lac repressor; lacI; The lac repressor binds to the lac operator to inhibit transcription in E. coli. This inhibition can be relieved by adding lactose or isopropyl-β-D-thiogalactopyranoside (IPTG).
   7683..8012    +  promoter       SV40 promoter: SV40 enhancer and early promoter
   8212..8331    +  CDS            gpt (fragment): XGPT_ECOLI - Also known as gpp, gxu. Experimental evidence at protein level: Swiss-Prot protein existence level 1. Purine salvage pathway enzyme that catalyzes the transfer of the ribosyl-5-phosphate group from 5-phospho-alpha-D-ribose 1- diphosphate (PRPP) to the N9 position of the 6-oxopurines guanine and xanthine to form the corresponding ribonucleotides GMP (guanosine 5'- monophosphate) and XMP (xanthosine 5'-monophosphate), with the release of PPi. To a lesser extent, also acts on hypoxanthine (PubMed:9100006, PubMed:3886014). Does not ribophosphorylate adenine (PubMed:3886014). From Esch
   8331..8666    +  CDS            gpt (fragment): XGPT_ECOLI - Also known as gpp, gxu. Experimental evidence at protein level: Swiss-Prot protein existence level 1. Purine salvage pathway enzyme that catalyzes the transfer of the ribosyl-5-phosphate group from 5-phospho-alpha-D-ribose 1- diphosphate (PRPP) to the N9 position of the 6-oxopurines guanine and xanthine to form the corresponding ribonucleotides GMP (guanosine 5'- monophosphate) and XMP (xanthosine 5'-monophosphate), with the release of PPi. To a lesser extent, also acts on hypoxanthine (PubMed:9100006, PubMed:3886014). Does not ribophosphorylate adenine (PubMed:3886014). From Esch
   8761..9066    +  CDS            frsA (fragment): FRSA_ECOLI - Also known as yafA. Experimental evidence at protein level: Swiss-Prot protein existence level 1. Catalyzes the hydrolysis of esters (PubMed:15808744). Displays esterase activity toward pNP-butyrate (PubMed:15808744). May stimulate mixed-acid fermentation by acting as a fermentation/respiration switch that down-regulates respiration and up- regulates fermentation rates (PubMed:15169777). From Escherichia coli (strain K12).
   9070..9144    +  CDS            small t antigen (fragment): SV40 (simian virus 40) small t antigen
   9146..9211    +  intron         small t intron: SV40 (simian virus 40) small t antigen intron
   9341..9361    +  CDS            SV40 NLS: nuclear localization signal of SV40 (simian virus 40) large T antigen
   9680..9763    +  CDS            large T antigen (fragment): large T antigen from SV40 (simian virus 40)
   9786..9920    +  polyA_signal   SV40 poly(A) signal: SV40 polyadenylation signal
  10087..10416   +  CDS            nef (fragment): NEF_HV1BR - Experimental evidence at protein level: Swiss-Prot protein existence level 1. Extracellular Nef protein targets CD4(+) T-lymphocytes for apoptosis by interacting with CXCR4 surface receptors (PubMed:14990729). From Human immunodeficiency virus type 1 group M subtype B (isolate BRU/LAI) (HIV-1).
  10464..10721   +  LTR            5' LTR (truncated): truncated 5' long terminal repeat (LTR) from HIV-1
  10768..10893   +  misc_feature   HIV-1 Ψ: packaging signal of human immunodeficiency virus type 1
  10877..11215   +  CDS            HIV-1 gag (fragment): gag protein from human immunodeficiency virus 1; gag
  11390..38      +  misc_feature   RRE (across the origin): The Rev response element (RRE) of HIV-1 allows for Rev-dependent mRNA export from the nucleus to the cytoplasm.
