[The description below was written by a language model from this plasmid's Addgene catalogue record and pLannotate feature annotations shown in this document.]
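Description:
pHR myc-MBP-SspB-iRFP-NLS is a lentiviral transfer plasmid for mammalian expression, built on the pHR backbone. It is propagated in E. coli through a high-copy ColE1/pUC-type origin and selected with ampicillin via the β-lactamase gene. The viral portion carries a truncated HIV-1 5' LTR, the Ψ packaging signal with a gag fragment, the Rev response element, the cPPT/CTS, and a self-inactivating ΔU3 3' LTR. This arrangement allows the genome to be packaged when helper functions are supplied in trans and then integrated without reconstituting an active viral promoter. Outside the LTRs the backbone retains legacy remnants, including an SV40 promoter followed by gpt fragments and SV40 small t/poly(A) sequences, plus partial TcR, rop and lacI pieces.

The payload is a roughly 2.5 kb fusion open reading frame driven by the SFFV LTR promoter and followed by a WPRE to enhance transcript expression. According to the record it encodes a Myc tag, a cytosolic form of E. coli maltose binding protein lacking its signal sequence, SspB, a near-infrared fluorescent protein and a c-Myc-derived nuclear localization signal. The Myc tag is not separately annotated in the feature table, and the annotation tool matched the fluorescent protein to mIFP, a biliverdin-dependent protein, whereas the name says iRFP. SspB is the binding partner used in light-inducible dimerization systems, so the highly soluble MBP can be recruited by light to a suitably tagged target. The depositor used the construct in the OptoMBP system to demonstrate dissolution of biomolecular condensates, with the infrared signal reporting localization. The catalogue lists FusionRed fluorescence as the selectable marker, but no FusionRed feature appears in the annotation. No drug selection marker for mammalian cells is evident.
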