Addgene plasmid #223286: pHR myc-MBP-SspB-iRFP-NLS
Purpose: An SspB-tagged maltose binding protein (MBP) with an infrared fluorescent protein for visualization. Used to demonstrate condensate dissolution using the OptoMBP system.
Depositing lab: Jared Toettcher. Depositing organization: Princeton University. Publication: Rapid and reversible dissolution of biomolecular condensates using light-controlled recruitment of a solubility tag. Brumbaugh-Reed EH, Gao Y, Aoki K, Toettcher JE. Nat Commun. 2024 Aug 7;15(1):6717. doi: 10.1038/s41467-024-50858-0. PubMed 39112465.
Backbone
  Vector backbone: pHR
  Vector type: Mammalian Expression, Lentiviral
  Selectable markers: FusionRed fluorescence
Growth in bacteria
  Bacterial resistance: Ampicillin, 100 μg/mL
  Growth temperature: 37°C
  Growth strain: NEB Stable
  Copy number: High Copy
Gene/Insert
  Gene/Insert name: Myc-MBP-SspB-irFP-NLS
  Insert size (bp): 2547
Terms and licenses: Academic/Nonprofit Terms; Industry Terms: Not Available to Industry
Depositor comments: Please visit https://doi.org/10.1101/2024.01.16.575860 for bioRxiv preprint.
How to cite: pHR myc-MBP-SspB-iRFP-NLS was a gift from Jared Toettcher (Addgene plasmid # 223286 ; http://n2t.net/addgene:223286 ; RRID:Addgene_223286)
